>Addgene plasmid #26282 | pMSP2 | depositor partial sequence | sequence record 12368 | Author sequence
TTCCCTCTAGAAATAATTTTGTTTAACTTTAAGAAGGAGATATACCATGGGTCATCATCATCATCATCAC
ATTGAGGGACGTCTGAAGCTGTTGGACAATTGGGACTCTGTTACGTCTACCTTCAGTAAACTTCGCGAAC
AACTGGGCCCCGTGACGCAGGAATTCTGGGACAACCTGGAAAAAGAAACCGAGGGACTGCGTCAGGAAAT
GTCCAAAGATTTAGAAGAGGTGAAGGCCAAGGTTCAGCCATATCTCGATGACTTTCAGAAAAAATGGCAG
GAAGAGATGGAATTATATCGTCAAAAGGTGGAACCGCTGCGTGCGGAACTGCAAGAGGGGGCACGCCAAA
AACTCCATGAGCTCCAAGAGAAGCTCAGCCCATTAGGCGAAGAAATGCGCGATCGCGCCCGTGCACATGT
TGATGCACTCCGGACTCATTTGGCGCCGTATTCGGATGAACTTCGCCAGCGTTTGGCCGCACGTCTCGAG
GCGCTGAAAGAAAACGGGGGTGCCCGCTTGGCTGAGTACCACGCGAAAGCGACAGAACACCTGAGCACCT
TGAGCGAAAAAGCGAAACCGGCGCTGGAAGATCTACGCCAGGGCTTATTGCCTGTTCTTGAGAGCTTTAA
AGTCAGTTTTCTGTCAGCTCTGGAAGAATATACTAAAAAGCTGAATACCCAGGGTACCCTGAAGCTGTTG
GACAATTGGGACTCTGTTACGTCTACCTTCAGTAAACTTCGCGAACAACTGGGCCCCGTGACGCAGGAAT
TCTGGGACAACCTGGAAAAAGAAACCGAGGGACTGCGTCAGGAAATGTCCAAAGATTTAGAAGAGGTGAA
GGCCAAGGTTCAGCCATATCTCGATGACTTTCAGAAAAAATGGCAGGAAGAGATGGAATTATATCGTCAA
AAGGTGGAACCGCTGCGTGCGGAACTGCAAGAGGGGGCACGCCAAAAACTCCATGAGCTCCAAGAGAAGC
TCAGCCCATTAGGCGAAGAAATGCGCGATCGCGCCCGTGCACATGTTGATGCACTCCGGACTCATTTGGC
GCCGTATTCGGATGAACTTCGCCAGCGTTTGGCCGCACGTCTCGAGGCGCTGAAAGAAAACGGGGGTGCC
CGCTTGGCTGAGTACCACGCGAAAGCGACAGAACACCTGAGCACCTTGAGCGAAAAAGCGAAACCGGCGC
TGGAAGATCTACGCCAGGGCTTATTGCCTGTTCTTGAGAGCTTTAAAGTCAGTTTTCTGTCAGCTCTGGA
AGAATATACTAAAAAGCTGAATACCCAGGGTACCCTGAAGCTGTTGGACAATTGGGACTCTGTTACGTCT
ACCTTCAGTAAACTTCGCGAACAACTGGGCCCCGTGACGCAGGAATTCTGGGACAACCTGGAAAAAGAAA
CCGAGGGACTGCGTCAGGAAATGTCCAAAGATTTAGAAGAGGTGAAGGCCAAGGTTCAGCCATATCTCGA
TGACTTTCAGAAAAAATGGCAGGAAGAGATGGAATTATATCGTCAAAAGGTGGAACCGCTGCGTGCGGAA
CTGCAAGAGGGGGCACGCCAAAAACTCCATGAGCTCCAAGAGAAGCTCAGCCCATTAGGCGAAGAAATGC
GCGATCGCGCCCGTGCACATGTTGATGCACTCCGGACTCATTTGGCGCCGTATTCGGATGAACTTCGCCA
GCGTTTGGCCGCACGTCTCGAGGCGCTGAAAGAAAACGGGGGTGCCCGCTTGGCTGAGTACCACGCGAAA
GCGACAGAACACCTGAGCACCTTGAGCGAAAAAGCGAAACCGGCGCTGGAAGATCTACGCCAGGGCTTAT
TGCCTGTTCTTGAGAGCTTTAAAGTCAGTTTTCTGTCAGCTCTGGAAGAATATACTAAAAAGCTGAATAC
CCAGTAATAAGCTTGCCTAGGCCGCACTCGAGCACCACCACCACCACCACTGAGATCCGGCTGCTAACAA
AGCCCGAAAGAAGCTGAGT
