>Addgene plasmid #26282 | pMSP2 | addgene partial sequence | sequence record 32144 | 26282 with T7
ATTTTGTTTAACTTTAAGAAGGAGATATACCATGGGTCATCATCATCATCATCACATTGAGGGACGTCTG
AAGCTGTTGGACAATTGGGACTCTGTTACGTCTACCTTCAGTAAACTTCGCGAACAACTGGGCCCCGTGA
CGCAGGAATTCTGGGACAACCTGGAAAAAGAAACCGAGGGACTGCGTCAGGAAATGTCCAAAGATTTAGA
AGAGGTGAAGGCCAAGGTTCAGCCATATCTCGATGACTTTCAGAAAAAATGGCAGGAAGAGATGGAATTA
TATCGTCAAAAGGTGGAACCGCTGCGTGCGGAACTGCAAGAGGGGGCACGCCAAAAACTCCATGAGCTCC
AAGAGAAGCTCAGCCCATTAGGCGAAGAAATGCGCGATCGCGCCCGTGCACATGTTGATGCACTCCGGAC
TCATTTGGCGCCGTATTCGGATGAACTTCGCCAGCGTTTGGCCGCACGTCTCGAGGCGCTGAAAGAAAAC
GGGGGTGCCCGCTTGGCTGAGTACCACGCGAAAGCGACAGAACACCTGAGCACCTTGAGCGAAAAAGCGA
AACCGGCGCTGGAAGATCTACGCCAGGGCTTATTGCCTGTTCTTGAGAGCTTTAAAGTCAGTTTTCTGTC
AGCTCTGGAAGAATATACTAAAAAGCTGAATACCCAGGGTACCCTGAAGCTGTTGGACAATTGGGACTCT
GTTACGTCTACCTTCAGTAAACTTCGCGAACAACTGGGCCCCGTGACGC
