[The description below was written by a language model from this plasmid's Addgene catalogue record.]
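Description:
pMSP2 is a bacterial expression plasmid built on the Novagen pET-28a backbone (about 5.3 kb without insert) that carries a synthetic gene of roughly 1.28 kb encoding membrane scaffold protein MSP2. It is selected with kanamycin and is listed as low copy, with a standard cloning strain used for propagation and a DE3 lysogen (BL21(DE3)) indicated for protein production. No feature table is provided. The use of T7 and T7 terminator sequencing primers and a DE3 expression host is consistent with the usual pET arrangement, in which the insert is transcribed by T7 RNA polymerase supplied by the host.

The insert was cloned between NcoI and HindIII sites, both of which are retained. It encodes a tandem dimer of a human apolipoprotein A-1 deletion mutant lacking residues 1-43, so that two copies of the truncated scaffold are fused in a single polypeptide. The coding sequence is fully synthetic and codon-optimised for E. coli. At the N terminus the insert itself supplies a 6-His tag for metal-affinity purification, followed by a Factor X protease site that allows the tag to be removed after purification.

Membrane scaffold proteins of this type are amphipathic helical proteins that wrap around a patch of phospholipid bilayer to form discoidal nanoparticles known as nanodiscs. According to the associated literature, pMSP2 is used to produce recombinant scaffold protein for self-assembly of such particles and for reconstituting membrane proteins into a defined, soluble bilayer environment for biochemical and biophysical study.
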