Addgene plasmid #26282: pMSP2
Depositing lab: Stephen Sligar. Depositing organization: University of Illinois at Urbana-Champaign. Publication: Chapter 11 - Reconstitution of membrane proteins in phospholipid bilayer nanodiscs. Ritchie TK, Grinkova YV, Bayburt TH, Denisov IG, Zolnerciks JK, Atkins WM, Sligar SG. Methods Enzymol. 2009;464:211-31. doi: 10.1016/S0076-6879(09)64011-8. PubMed 19903557.
Backbone
  Vector backbone: pET 28a
  Backbone manufacturer: Novagen
  Backbone size w/o insert (bp): 5300
  Vector type: Bacterial Expression
Growth in bacteria
  Bacterial resistance: Kanamycin, 50 μg/mL
  Growth temperature: 37°C
  Growth strain: DH5alpha
  Copy number: Low Copy
Gene/Insert
  Gene/Insert name: MSP2 (alt names: membrane scaffold protein;; apolipoprotein A-1; APOA1)
  Species: synthetic gene
  Insert size (bp): 1280
  Mutation: synthetic gene of dimer of deletion mutant (1-43) of human Apolipoprotein A-1; contains N-terminal 6-His tag and Factor X site; the codons optimized for E. coli expression
  Tag / fusion protein: 6-His (N terminal on insert)
  Cloning method: Restriction Enzyme; 5′ cloning site Nco I (not destroyed); 3′ cloning site Hind III (not destroyed)
  Sequencing primers: 5′ T7; 3′ T7 term
Terms and licenses: Academic/Nonprofit Terms; Industry Terms: Not Available to Industry
Depositor comments: BL-21(DE3) for expression; high oxygenation level. First described in the following paper: Bayburt, T. H., Grinkova, Y. V., & Sligar, S. G., 2002, Self-assembly of discoidal phospholipid bilayer nanoparticles with membrane scaffold proteins. Nanoletters, 2: 853-856.
How to cite: pMSP2 was a gift from Stephen Sligar (Addgene plasmid # 26282 ; http://n2t.net/addgene:26282 ; RRID:Addgene_26282)
